>Addgene plasmid #186061 | pTR-471 IRF4-tNGFR | addgene full sequence | sequence record 367283 | Addgene NGS Result
GCGTTTCGGTGATGACGGTGAAAACCTCTGACACATGCAGCTCCCGGAGACGGTCACAGCTTGTCTGTAA
GCGGATGCCGGGAGCAGACAAGCCCGTCAGGGCGCGTCAGCGGGTGTTGGCGGGTGTCGGGGCTGGCTTA
ACTATGCGGCATCAGAGCAGATTGTACTGAGAGTGCACCATATGCGGTGTGAAATACCGCACAGATGCGT
AAGGAGAAAATACCGCATCAGGCGCCATTCGCCATTCAGGCTGCGCAACTGTTGGGAAGGGCGATCGGTG
CGGGCCTCTTCGCTATTACGCCAGCTGGCGAAAGGGGGATGTGCTGCAAGGCGATTAAGTTGGGTAACGC
CAGGGTTTTCCCAGTCACGACGTTGTAAAACGACGGCCAGTGAATTCGAGCTCGGTACCCGGGGAAAGGC
AAGCGAGAGCTGCGAGTGAGTGCGGAAGGAGGGCCAGGAGGGGTGGCGGCTGGGTGGGGAGAGAGGGTGC
AAGACGAGCGGCGCGTGTCGGGAGCCTTTGGGCTGCGGGTGCGTTACAGGAGAGCAGGCGGGTAGGAGCC
TTCGCGGGGGCCGAGCTCGGAAGGCGGACGGCTGTGCCCGCCCAGGGGATGCGCCCGGGCCGGCCGCGAA
GGTGCCTTCTTCCGGGGGCCCGGACGACCCTGACACGGCACGCGCGCGCTTCGCAGCCTCAAAGACTCCG
GGGCCTCGTGGTCACTGGCGCAGGGGATCGGGGCGGGGTGCCCGGAGTGCGGTGCCTCGTGGCTGAAGGG
CAGCTCTTCTCCCCGCAGTGCAGAGCAGAGCGGGCGGAGGACCCCGGGCGCGGGCGCGGACGGCACGCGG
GGCATGGGGGCAGGTGCCACTGGCCGCGCCATGGACGGGCCGCGCCTGCTGCTGTTGCTGCTTCTGGGGG
TGTCCCTTGGAGGTGCCAAGGAGGCATGCCCCACAGGCCTGTACACACACAGCGGTGAGTGCTGCAAAGC
CTGCAACCTGGGCGAGGGTGTGGCCCAGCCTTGTGGAGCCAACCAGACCGTGTGTGAGCCCTGCCTGGAC
AGCGTGACGTTCTCCGACGTGGTGAGCGCGACCGAGCCGTGCAAGCCGTGCACCGAGTGCGTGGGGCTCC
AGAGCATGTCGGCGCCATGCGTGGAGGCCGACGACGCCGTGTGCCGCTGCGCCTACGGCTACTACCAGGA
TGAGACGACTGGGCGCTGCGAGGCGTGCCGCGTGTGCGAGGCGGGCTCGGGCCTCGTGTTCTCCTGCCAG
GACAAGCAGAACACCGTGTGCGAGGAGTGCCCCGACGGCACGTATTCCGACGAGGCCAACCACGTGGACC
CGTGCCTGCCCTGCACCGTGTGCGAGGACACCGAGCGCCAGCTCCGCGAGTGCACACGCTGGGCCGACGC
CGAGTGCGAGGAGATCCCTGGCCGTTGGATTACACGGTCCACACCCCCAGAGGGCTCGGACAGCACAGCC
CCCAGCACCCAGGAGCCTGAGGCACCTCCAGAACAAGACCTCATAGCCAGCACGGTGGCAGGTGTGGTGA
CCACAGTGATGGGCAGCTCCCAGCCCGTGGTGACCCGAGGCACCACCGACAACCTCATCCCTGTCTATTG
CTCCATCCTGGCTGCTGTGGTTGTGGGTCTTGTGGCCTACATAGCCTTCAAGAGGTGGAACAGCCGCGCC
AAGCGCTCGGGTTCGGGTGCCACCAACTTCAGCCTGCTGAAGCAGGCCGGCGACGTGGAGGAGAACCCTG
GCCCTATGAACCTGGAAGGCGGCGGCCGAGGCGGAGAGTTCGGCATGAGCGCGGTGAGCTGCGGCAACGG
GAAGCTCCGCCAGTGGCTGATCGACCAGATCGACAGCGGCAAGTACCCCGGGCTGGTGTGGGAGAACGAG
GAGAAGAGCATCTTCCGCATCCCCTGGAAGCACGCGGGCAAGCAGGACTACAACCGCGAGGAGGACGCCG
CGCTCTTCAAGGTCTCCGGCCTCGGGAGTCCTCTAGAGTCGACCTGCAGGCATGCAAGCTTGGCGTAATC
ATGGTCATAGCTGTTTCCTGTGTGAAATTGTTATCCGCTCACAATTCCACACAACATACGAGCCGGAAGC
ATAAAGTGTAAAGCCTGGGGTGCCTAATGAGTGAGCTAACTCACATTAATTGCGTTGCGCTCACTGCCCG
CTTTCCAGTCGGGAAACCTGTCGTGCCAGCTGCATTAATGAATCGGCCAACGCGCGGGGAGAGGCGGTTT
GCGTATTGGGCGCTCTTCCGCTTCCTCGCTCACTGACTCGCTGCGCTCGGTCGTTCGGCTGCGGCGAGCG
GTATCAGCTCACTCAAAGGCGGTAATACGGTTATCCACAGAATCAGGGGATAACGCAGGAAAGAACATGT
GAGCAAAAGGCCAGCAAAAGGCCAGGAACCGTAAAAAGGCCGCGTTGCTGGCGTTTTTCCATAGGCTCCG
CCCCCCTGACGAGCATCACAAAAATCGACGCTCAAGTCAGAGGTGGCGAAACCCGACAGGACTATAAAGA
TACCAGGCGTTTCCCCCTGGAAGCTCCCTCGTGCGCTCTCCTGTTCCGACCCTGCCGCTTACCGGATACC
TGTCCGCCTTTCTCCCTTCGGGAAGCGTGGCGCTTTCTCATAGCTCACGCTGTAGGTATCTCAGTTCGGT
GTAGGTCGTTCGCTCCAAGCTGGGCTGTGTGCACGAACCCCCCGTTCAGCCCGACCGCTGCGCCTTATCC
GGTAACTATCGTCTTGAGTCCAACCCGGTAAGACACGACTTATCGCCACTGGCAGCAGCCACTGGTAACA
GGATTAGCAGAGCGAGGTATGTAGGCGGTGCTACAGAGTTCTTGAAGTGGTGGCCTAACTACGGCTACAC
TAGAAGAACAGTATTTGGTATCTGCGCTCTGCTGAAGCCAGTTACCTTCGGAAAAAGAGTTGGTAGCTCT
TGATCCGGCAAACAAACCACCGCTGGTAGCGGTGGTTTTTTTGTTTGCAAGCAGCAGATTACGCGCAGAA
AAAAAGGATCTCAAGAAGATCCTTTGATCTTTTCTACGGGGTCTGACGCTCAGTGGAACGAAAACTCACG
TTAAGGGATTTTGGTCATGAGATTATCAAAAAGGATCTTCACCTAGATCCTTTTAAATTAAAAATGAAGT
TTTAAATCAATCTAAAGTATATATGAGTAAACTTGGTCTGACAGTTACCAATGCTTAATCAGTGAGGCAC
CTATCTCAGCGATCTGTCTATTTCGTTCATCCATAGTTGCCTGACTCCCCGTCGTGTAGATAACTACGAT
ACGGGAGGGCTTACCATCTGGCCCCAGTGCTGCAATGATACCGCGAGACCCACGCTCACCGGCTCCAGAT
TTATCAGCAATAAACCAGCCAGCCGGAAGGGCCGAGCGCAGAAGTGGTCCTGCAACTTTATCCGCCTCCA
TCCAGTCTATTAATTGTTGCCGGGAAGCTAGAGTAAGTAGTTCGCCAGTTAATAGTTTGCGCAACGTTGT
TGCCATTGCTACAGGCATCGTGGTGTCACGCTCGTCGTTTGGTATGGCTTCATTCAGCTCCGGTTCCCAA
CGATCAAGGCGAGTTACATGATCCCCCATGTTGTGCAAAAAAGCGGTTAGCTCCTTCGGTCCTCCGATCG
TTGTCAGAAGTAAGTTGGCCGCAGTGTTATCACTCATGGTTATGGCAGCACTGCATAATTCTCTTACTGT
CATGCCATCCGTAAGATGCTTTTCTGTGACTGGTGAGTACTCAACCAAGTCATTCTGAGAATAGTGTATG
CGGCGACCGAGTTGCTCTTGCCCGGCGTCAATACGGGATAATACCGCGCCACATAGCAGAACTTTAAAAG
TGCTCATCATTGGAAAACGTTCTTCGGGGCGAAAACTCTCAAGGATCTTACCGCTGTTGAGATCCAGTTC
GATGTAACCCACTCGTGCACCCAACTGATCTTCAGCATCTTTTACTTTCACCAGCGTTTCTGGGTGAGCA
AAAACAGGAAGGCAAAATGCCGCAAAAAAGGGAATAAGGGCGACACGGAAATGTTGAATACTCATACTCT
TCCTTTTTCAATATTATTGAAGCATTTATCAGGGTTATTGTCTCATGAGCGGATACATATTTGAATGTAT
TTAGAAAAATAAACAAATAGGGGTTCCGCGCACATTTCCCCGAAAAGTGCCACCTGACGTCTAAGAAACC
ATTATTATCATGACATTAACCTATAAAAATAGGCGTATCACGAGGCCCTTTCGTCTCGC
Features (pLannotate 1.2.2; 13 found; start..end, strand, type, name):
    133..232     +  misc_feature   bom (fragment): basis of mobility region from pBR322
    238..395     -  CDS            lacZα (fragment): LacZα fragment of β-galactosidase; lacZ fragment
    844..1701    +  CDS            NGFR (fragment): TNR16_HUMAN - Also known as TNFRSF16. Experimental evidence at protein level: Swiss-Prot protein existence level 1. Low affinity receptor which can bind to NGF, BDNF, NTF3, and NTF4. Forms a heterodimeric receptor with SORCS2 that binds the precursor forms of NGF, BDNF and NTF3 with high affinity, and has much lower affinity for mature NGF and BDNF (PubMed:24908487). Plays an important role in differentiation and survival of specific neuronal populations during development (By similarity). Can mediate cell survival as well as cell death of neural cells. Plays a role in the inactivation of RHOA
   1756..1971    +  CDS            IRF4 (fragment): IRF4_HUMAN - Also known as MUM1. Experimental evidence at protein level: Swiss-Prot protein existence level 1. Transcriptional activator. Binds to the interferon-stimulated response element (ISRE) of the MHC class I promoter. Binds the immunoglobulin lambda light chain enhancer, together with PU.1. Probably plays a role in ISRE-targeted signal transduction mechanisms specific to lymphoid cells. Involved in CD8(+) dendritic cell differentiation by forming a complex with the BATF-JUNB heterodimer in immune cells, leading to recognition of AICE sequence (5'-TGAnTCA/GAAA- 3'), an immune-specific r
   1989..2021    +  misc_feature   MCS (fragment): pUC18/19 multiple cloning site
   2058..2074    -  protein_bind   lac operator: The lac repressor binds to the lac operator to inhibit transcription in E. coli. This inhibition can be relieved by adding lactose or isopropyl-β-D-thiogalactopyranoside (IPTG). lac repressor encoded by lacI
   2082..2112    -  promoter       lac promoter: promoter for the E. coli lac operon
   2127..2148    -  protein_bind   CAP binding site: CAP binding activates transcription in the presence of cAMP. E. coli catabolite activator protein
   2161..2253    -  CDS            lacI (fragment): lac repressor; lacI; The lac repressor binds to the lac operator to inhibit transcription in E. coli. This inhibition can be relieved by adding lactose or isopropyl-β-D-thiogalactopyranoside (IPTG).
   2436..3024    -  rep_origin     ori: high-copy-number ColE1/pMB1/pBR322/pUC origin of replication
   3195..4055    -  CDS            AmpR: β-lactamase; bla; confers resistance to ampicillin, carbenicillin, and related antibiotics
   4056..4160    -  promoter       AmpR promoter: bla
   4255..31      +  CDS            rop (fragment) (across the origin): Rop protein, which maintains plasmids at low copy number; rop
