[The description below was written by a language model from this plasmid's Addgene catalogue record and pLannotate feature annotations shown in this document.]
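Description:
pTR-471 IRF4-tNGFR is a pUC19-based plasmid of about 4.3 kb that carries a homology-directed repair template for CRISPR-mediated knock-in of a truncated NGFR (tNGFR) coding sequence at the human IRF4 locus. It is a bacterial cloning and template-source vector rather than an expression vector. It replicates in E. coli from the high-copy ColE1/pUC origin and is selected with ampicillin through the β-lactamase gene and its native promoter. The remaining annotated backbone elements are pUC19 remnants: fragments of lacZα, the multiple cloning site, the lac promoter, operator and CAP site, and short lacI, bom and rop fragments. The insert has evidently disrupted the lacZα/MCS region.

The payload lies between the lacZα fragment and the MCS remnant. It contains an NGFR fragment of roughly 860 bp, consistent with a truncated form of the low-affinity nerve growth factor receptor. A short unannotated gap separates it from a fragment of about 215 bp matching IRF4 coding sequence in the same orientation. This layout suggests that the tag sits upstream of IRF4 coding sequence and that IRF4 genomic sequence serves as the homology arms. The roughly 450 bp upstream of NGFR is unannotated and presumably corresponds to the other arm. The record does not state the exact arm boundaries, the nature of any linker or self-cleaving peptide in the gap, or the guide RNA to be used. No mammalian promoter is annotated, which fits expression of the knock-in from the endogenous IRF4 locus.

Truncated NGFR is commonly used as a signalling-deficient cell-surface marker, which allows edited cells to be detected or enriched by antibody staining. The associated work concerns high-yield genome engineering of primary cells, so this plasmid most likely served as a source of repair template for measuring knock-in efficiency at IRF4.
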