Addgene plasmid #186061: pTR-471 IRF4-tNGFR
Purpose: Knockin of truncated NGFR to target gene
Depositing lab: Alexander Marson. Depositing organization: J. David Gladstone Institutes. Publication: High-yield genome engineering in primary cells using a hybrid ssDNA repair template and small-molecule cocktails. Shy BR, Vykunta VS, Ha A, Talbot A, Roth TL, Nguyen DN, Pfeifer WG, Chen YY, Blaeschke F, Shifrut E, Vedova S, Mamedov MR, Chung JJ, Li H, Yu R, Wu D, Wolf J, Martin TG, Castro CE, Ye L, Esensten JH, Eyquem J, Marson A. Nat Biotechnol. 2022 Aug 25:10.1038/s41587-022-01418-8. doi: 10.1038/s41587-022-01418-8. PubMed 36008610.
Backbone
  Vector backbone: PUC19
  Vector type: CRISPR
Growth in bacteria
  Bacterial resistance: Ampicillin, 100 μg/mL
  Growth temperature: 37°C
  Growth strain: DH5alpha
  Copy number: High Copy
Gene/Insert
  Gene/Insert name: IRF4
  Species: H. sapiens (human)
  Mutation: WT with tNGFR sequence
  Entrez Gene: IRF4 (a.k.a. LSIRF, MUM1, NF-EM5, SHEP8)
  Cloning method: Unknown
Terms and licenses: Academic/Nonprofit Terms; Industry Terms: Not Available to Industry
Depositor comments: Please visit https://www.biorxiv.org/content/10.1101/2021.09.02.458799v1 for bioRxiv preprint.
How to cite: pTR-471 IRF4-tNGFR was a gift from Alexander Marson (Addgene plasmid # 186061 ; http://n2t.net/addgene:186061 ; RRID:Addgene_186061)
